Addgene plasmid #60357: pET-22HT-MSI1(7-103)
Purpose: Express the RRM1 of mouse MSI1 in bacterial cells for protein purification
Depositing lab: Sean Ryder. Depositing organization: University of Massachusetts, Worcester. Publication: Allosteric inhibition of a stem cell RNA-binding protein by an intermediary metabolite. Clingman CC, Deveau LM, Hay SA, Genga RM, Shandilya SM, Massi F, Ryder SP. Elife. 2014 Jun 16:e02848. doi: 10.7554/eLife.02848. PubMed 24935936.
Backbone
  Vector backbone: pET-22b
  Backbone manufacturer: Invitrogen
  Backbone size w/o insert (bp): 5400
  Total vector size (bp): 5700
  Modifications to backbone: pelB leader sequence was replaced with a His6-Gly tag followed by a TEV protease site. See pET-22HT-MSI1 (7–192) Addgene plasmid # 60245
  Vector type: Bacterial Expression
Growth in bacteria
  Bacterial resistance: Ampicillin, 100 μg/mL
  Growth temperature: 37°C
  Growth strain: DH5alpha
  Copy number: High Copy
Gene/Insert
  Gene/Insert name: mouse MSI1 (7-103)
  Species: M. musculus (mouse)
  Insert size (bp): 300
  Mutation: contains amino acids 7-103 of Msi1
  GenBank ID: NM_008629.1
  Entrez Gene: Msi1 (a.k.a. Msi1h, Musahi1, m-Msi-1)
  Promoter: T7
  Tag / fusion protein: His (N terminal on backbone); TEV protease site (N terminal on backbone)
  Cloning method: Restriction Enzyme; 5′ cloning site BamHI (not destroyed); 3′ cloning site HindIII (not destroyed)
  Sequencing primers: 5′ T7; 3′ T7-term
Terms and licenses: Academic/Nonprofit Terms; Industry Terms: Not Available to Industry
How to cite: pET-22HT-MSI1(7-103) was a gift from Sean Ryder (Addgene plasmid # 60357 ; http://n2t.net/addgene:60357 ; RRID:Addgene_60357)
