[The description below was written by a language model from this plasmid's Addgene catalogue record.]
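Description:
pET-22HT-MSI1(7-103) is a bacterial expression plasmid of about 5.7 kb built on a modified pET-22b backbone. In this "22HT" derivative, the pelB periplasmic leader sequence of the parent vector has been replaced with a His6-Gly tag followed by a TEV protease recognition site, so the encoded protein is no longer directed to the periplasm. Instead it carries an N-terminal affinity handle that can be cleaved off. The plasmid confers ampicillin resistance and is recorded as high copy, with DH5alpha listed as the propagation strain. No feature table accompanies the record, so other backbone elements such as the replication origin are not individually documented here.

The insert is a roughly 300 bp fragment of mouse Msi1 (Musashi-1) encoding amino acids 7-103, which corresponds to the first RNA recognition motif (RRM1) of this RNA-binding protein. It was cloned between BamHI and HindIII sites, both of which remain intact, placing it in frame downstream of the His tag and TEV site. Transcription is driven by the T7 promoter, so expression requires a host that supplies T7 RNA polymerase, as is standard for pET-series vectors.

The stated purpose is to produce the isolated RRM1 domain in bacterial cells for protein purification. The His6 tag allows capture by immobilised metal affinity chromatography, and TEV cleavage then removes the tag from the domain. A related construct in the same backbone carries a longer fragment spanning residues 7-192.
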