>Addgene plasmid #60357 | pET-22HT-MSI1(7-103) | addgene partial sequence | sequence record 98937 | T7 5'-TAATACGACTCACTATAGGG-3'
TTTTGTTTAACTTTAAGAAGGAGATATACATATGCATCATCATCATCATCACGGCGAAAACCTGTATTTT
CAGGGCGGATCCCAGCCCGGCCTCGCCTCCCCGGACTCGCCGCACGACCCCTGCAAGATGTTCATCGGAG
GACTCAGTTGGCAGACCACGCAGGAAGGGCTGCGCGAATACTTCGGCCAGTTCGGGGAGGTGAAAGAGTG
TCTGGTGATGCGGGACCCCCTGACCAAAAGATCCAGGGGTTTCGGCTTCGTCACTTTCATGGACCAGGCG
GGGGTGGATAAAGTGCTGGCGCAATCGCGGCACGAGCTCGACTCCAAAACAATTGACCCCAAGGTGGCCT
TTCCTCGAAGAGCACAGCCTAAGTAAGTCACTCGAACTAAGAAGATCTTCGTGGGGGGGCTGTCTGTGAA
CACCACGGTGGAAGATGTGAAACACTATTTCGAGCAGTTCGGAAAGGTGGATGATGCCATGCTGATGTTC
GACAAAACCACCAACAGGCACAGAGGGTTTGGATTTGTCACGTTTGAGAGCGAGGACATCGTAGAGAAAG
TTTGTGAGATCCACTTCCATGAAATCAACAACAAAATGGTGGAATGCAAGAAAGCCCAGCCAAAGGAGGT
GATGTCCCCGTGAAAGCTTGCGGCCGCACTCGAGCACCACCACCACCACCACTGAGATCCGGCTGCTAAC
AAA
